Addgene plasmid #217676: pAAV-EF1α-DIO-GtACR2-P2A-Voltron2ST-W3SL
Purpose: AAV-mediated, Cre-dependent co-expression of GtACR2 and soma-targeted Voltron2 (ORCHID) for assessing inhibitory receptor driving force through voltage imaging with concurrent activation of GtACR2.
Depositing lab: Joseph Raimondo. Depositing organization: University of Cape Town. Publication: All-optical reporting of inhibitory receptor driving force in the nervous system. Selfe JS, Steyn TJS, Shorer EF, Burman RJ, Dusterwald KM, Kraitzick AZ, Abdelfattah AS, Schreiter ER, Newey SE, Akerman CJ, Raimondo JV. Nat Commun. 2024 Oct 16;15(1):8913. doi: 10.1038/s41467-024-53074-y. PubMed 39414774.
Backbone
  Vector backbone: pAAV
  Backbone size w/o insert (bp): 4158
  Total vector size (bp): 6951
  Vector type: Mammalian Expression, AAV
Growth in bacteria
  Bacterial resistance: Ampicillin, 100 μg/mL
  Growth temperature: 37°C
  Growth strain: NEB Stable
  Copy number: High Copy
Gene/Insert
  Gene/Insert name: GtACR2-P2A-Voltron2ST (alt name: ORCHID (all-Optical Reporting of CHloride Ion Driving force))
  Species: Synthetic
  Insert size (bp): 2793
  Promoter: EF‐1α
  Tag / fusion protein: Soma targeting sequence (Kv2.1) on Voltron2 gene only. (C terminal on insert)
  Cloning method: Restriction Enzyme; 5′ cloning site BsrGI (unknown if destroyed); 3′ cloning site Nhe1 (unknown if destroyed)
  Sequencing primers: 5′ CTCCTCATGTCAATCACTCC; GTCCATGTATTCTTCGACCAG; GTGCAACATGCGGGATGATG; GTATGCGCTCTTCAGCTCTG; CAGCCACTTCATGTACTCGG; 3′ GTAATCCAGAGGTTGATTATC
Resource information
  A portion of this plasmid was derived from a plasmid made by: The Voltron2-ST gene originates from pGP-pcDNA3.1 Puro-CAG-Voltron2-ST (Addgene #172910), and was kindly provided by Eric Schreiter and Ahmed Abdelfattah. The GtACR2 gene originates from pAAV-EF1α-FRT-FLEX-GtACR2-EYFP (Addgene #114369).
Terms and licenses: Academic/Nonprofit Terms; Industry Terms: Not Available to Industry
Depositor comments: Please visit https://www.biorxiv.org/content/10.1101/2023.08.30.555464v2 for bioRxiv preprint.
How to cite: pAAV-EF1α-DIO-GtACR2-P2A-Voltron2ST-W3SL was a gift from Joseph Raimondo (Addgene plasmid # 217676 ; http://n2t.net/addgene:217676 ; RRID:Addgene_217676)
