[The description below was written by a language model from this plasmid's Addgene catalogue record and pLannotate feature annotations shown in this document.]
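Description:
pAAV-EF1α-DIO-GtACR2-P2A-Voltron2ST-W3SL is a 6,951 bp AAV transfer plasmid for Cre-dependent mammalian expression of a two-component optical tool called ORCHID (all-Optical Reporting of CHloride Ion Driving force). It is propagated in bacteria as a high-copy plasmid using a ColE1/pUC-type origin and ampicillin resistance (AmpR), and it also carries an f1 origin. AAV2 inverted terminal repeats flank the expression cassette so that it can be packaged into recombinant AAV. The automated annotation detects the left ITR only as short fragments, while the right ITR is annotated in full.

Expression is driven by a compact EF-1α core promoter followed by a truncated HTLV-1 LTR segment, a common hybrid arrangement. The 2,793 bp synthetic insert sits in reverse orientation between paired lox2272 and loxP sites arranged as a DIO (double-floxed inverted) cassette. Cre recombinase inverts and locks the coding sequence into the sense orientation, restricting expression to Cre-positive cells. The open reading frame encodes GtACR2, a light-gated anion channelrhodopsin, joined by a P2A ribosomal-skipping peptide to Voltron2, a HaloTag-based chemigenetic voltage indicator. Voltron2 alone carries a C-terminal Kv2.1 (Kcnb1) soma-targeting motif. The GtACR2 and rhodopsin portions of the insert are not labelled in the feature table. Downstream, WPRE and SV40 poly(A) fragments correspond to the shortened W3SL element named in the construct, which saves packaging space.

The construct is intended for estimating inhibitory receptor driving force in the nervous system, by voltage imaging with Voltron2 during concurrent light activation of GtACR2.
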