Features (pLannotate 1.2.2; 25 found; start..end, strand, type, name):
     12..39      +  repeat_region  AAV2 ITR (fragment): inverted terminal repeat of adeno-associated virus serotype 2 inverted
     68..95      +  repeat_region  AAV2 ITR (fragment): inverted terminal repeat of adeno-associated virus serotype 2 inverted
    177..388     +  promoter       EF-1α core promoter: core promoter for human elongation factor EF-1α
    401..669     +  LTR            5' LTR (truncated): truncated 5' long terminal repeat (LTR) from human T-cell leukemia virus (HTLV) type 1
    703..736     +  protein_bind   lox2272: Cre-mediated recombination occurs in the 8-bp core sequence (GGATACTT). lox2272 sites are compatible with each other, but incompatible with loxP or loxN sites (Lee and Saito, 1988). Cre recombinase
    737..786     -  intron         β-globin intron (fragment): internally truncated intron from human β-globin
    787..820     +  protein_bind   loxP: Cre-mediated recombination occurs in the 8-bp core sequence (GCATACAT). Cre recombinase
    845..1135    -  CDS            Kcnb1 (fragment): KCNB1_RAT - Experimental evidence at protein level: Swiss-Prot protein existence level 1. Voltage-gated potassium channel that mediates transmembrane potassium transport in excitable membranes, primarily in the brain, but also in the pancreas and cardiovascular system. Contributes to the regulation of the action potential (AP) repolarization, duration and frequency of repetitive AP firing in neurons, muscle cells and endocrine cells and plays a role in homeostatic attenuation of electrical excitability throughout the brain (PubMed:10024359, PubMed:10618149, PubMed:12451110, PubMed:17379638, Pu
   1133..2014    -  CDS            HaloTag®: modified bacterial dehalogenase that forms covalent bonds with chloroalkane derivatives
   2697..2752    -  CDS            P2A (fragment): 2A peptide from porcine teschovirus-1 polyprotein Eukaryotic ribosomes fail to insert a peptide bond between the Gly and Pro residues, yielding separate polypeptides.
   3647..3680    -  protein_bind   lox2272: Cre-mediated recombination occurs in the 8-bp core sequence (GGATACTT). lox2272 sites are compatible with each other, but incompatible with loxP or loxN sites (Lee and Saito, 1988). Cre recombinase
   3681..3730    -  intron         β-globin intron (fragment): internally truncated intron from human β-globin
   3731..3764    -  protein_bind   loxP: Cre-mediated recombination occurs in the 8-bp core sequence (GCATACAT). Cre recombinase
   3781..3938    +  misc_feature   WPRE (fragment): woodchuck hepatitis virus posttranscriptional regulatory element
   3944..4028    +  misc_feature   WPRE (fragment): woodchuck hepatitis virus posttranscriptional regulatory element
   4027..4070    -  polyA_signal   SV40 poly(A) signal (fragment): SV40 polyadenylation signal
   4074..4141    -  polyA_signal   SV40 poly(A) signal (fragment): SV40 polyadenylation signal
   4214..4354    +  repeat_region  AAV2 ITR: inverted terminal repeat of adeno-associated virus serotype 2 inverted
   4359..4410    -  misc_feature   bom (fragment): basis of mobility region from pBR322
   4429..4884    +  rep_origin     f1 ori (sequence partly withheld): f1 bacteriophage origin of replication; arrow indicates direction of (+) strand synthesis
   4885..4934    -  misc_feature   bom (fragment): basis of mobility region from pBR322
   5036..5071    -  CDS            rop (fragment): Rop protein, which maintains plasmids at low copy number; rop
   5166..5270    +  promoter       AmpR promoter: bla
   5271..6131    +  CDS            AmpR: β-lactamase; bla; confers resistance to ampicillin, carbenicillin, and related antibiotics
   6302..6890    +  rep_origin     ori: high-copy-number ColE1/pMB1/pBR322/pUC origin of replication
>Addgene plasmid #217676 | pAAV-EF1α-DIO-GtACR2-P2A-Voltron2ST-W3SL | addgene full sequence | sequence record 432468 | Addgene NGS Result
CCTGCAGGCAGCTGCGCGCTCGCTCGCTCACTGAGGCCGCCCGGGCGTCGGGCGACCTTTGGTCGCCCGG
CCTCAGTGAGCGAGCGAGCGCGCAGAGAGGGAGTGGCCAACTCCATCACTAGGGGTTCCTGCGGCCGCAC
GCGTAAGGATCTGCGATCGCTCCGGTGCCCGTCAGTGGGCAGAGCGCACATCGCCCACAGTCCCCGAGAA
GTTGGGGGGAGGGGTCGGCAATTGAACGGGTGCCTAGAGAAGGTGGCGCGGGGTAAACTGGGAAAGTGAT
GTCGTGTACTGGCTCCGCCTTTTTCCCGAGGGTGGGGGAGAACCGTATATAAGTGCAGTAGTCGCCGTGA
ACGTTCTTTTTCGCAACGGGTTTGCCGCCAGAACACAGCTGAAGCTTCGAGGGGCTCGCATCTCTCCTTC
ACGCGCCCGCCGCCCTACCTGAGGCCGCCATCCACGCCGGTTGAGTCGCGTTCTGCCGCCTCCCGCCTGT
GGTGCCTCCTGAACTGCGTCCGCCGTCTAGGTAAGTTTAAAGCTCAGGTCGAGACCGGGCCTTTGTCCGG
CGCTCCCTTGGAGCCTACCTAGACTCAGCCGGCTCTCCACGCTTTGCCTGACCCTGCTTGCTCAACTCTA
CGTCTTTGTTTCGTTTTCTGTTCTGCGCCGTTACAGATCCAAGCTGTGACCGGCGCCTACGTCGACTCCG
GAATAACTTCGTATAGGATACTTTATACGAAGTTATGCAGAATGGTAGCTGGATTGTAGCTGCTATTAGC
AATATGAAACCTCTTAATAACTTCGTATAGCATACATTATACGAAGTTATGGCGCGTAATTACTTGTACA
ATTAGAATCGAGTAGCCTCGGGGAAATCTGTTGCGCAAGAGATGAAGCTATCAATAGATGACATACTCCT
CATGTCAATCACTCCTTCAGTCCTGGCAGGGAGGGGAGCCACGGGACTTGGCATACTGGACATCTCAAGC
TCTTCGGGAGGCTTAGACTGTGGAGCCATTTCCTTTGTGTTCAGGATAGGCTGACTTTGCACCTCGTTCT
CGTAGCAGAACACGTTGATGTCGATCTGGTCCAGGGGGATGTACTCGCCCTCGCTGGTGATCCTGCTCTT
AGTGGTTGGCTCGCCGGAAATCTCGAGCGTCGACAGCCAGCGCGCGATCTCGCTGCCGATCAGGTCCGGG
TTGTCTTCTTGCAGCAGATTCAGACCCGGGCCGATGTCCACAGCCTTGCAGTTAGGCAGGCTTTTGGCCA
GGCGAGCGGCTTCGGCCGGTGGGATCAGAACGCCTGGGGTGCCCCAGAACAGCAGCTTCGGGACAGGGGA
CTGGTGCAGCCAGTCCATGTATTCTTCGACCAGCGCGACGATGTTCGCTGGCTCACCGGCGATTGGCAGC
TCGTTTGGGAAGCGCCACAGTGGCTCGCGGTCAACAGGATTCAGGAACGGCTCGCGGTAATGGTCCATCT
CGACTTCAGTCAGCGGGCGGACGACACCCATCGGCAGCGTACCCTCGATAAAAACGTTCTGATCGATGAT
CAGCTTGCGGCCGACGTCGGTGGTGCGGAAGGCCTGGAAGGTCTCGCGGGCAAATTCTGGCCATTCGTCC
CAGGTCGGGATAGGGTGGATGAACTCCATAAATGCAATACCTTTGACGCGCTCTGGATTGCGCTTGGCCC
AGTGGAAACCCAGAGCGGAGCCCCAGTCGTGAATGACCAGGACGACCTCTTCCAGACCCAGGGCTTCGAT
GAAGGCATCCATGAAGCGGACGTGGTCGTCGAAGAAATAACCCAGGTCTGGTTTGTCGGATTTGCCCATA
CCGATCAGGTCTGGAGCAATGCAGCGATGGGTCGGTGCAACATGCGGGATGATGTTGCGCCACACGTAGG
AGGAGGTCGGGTTACCGTGCAGGAACAGCACAGGGGTGCCATCGCGCGGACCAACATCGACGTAGTGCAT
GCGCTCGCCCAGGACTTCCACATAATGGGGGTCGAATGGAAAGCCGGTACCGATCTTGAAGATAGTCTCA
TGGGCAATGAGGCACCCCATTCCAAACAGTGGCTTAGCGAGCACATCCAGGATTCCCATGAGAATGGCCT
CATTGTCGACGGACAGCACGCCACTACCAGACCCGAAAGCCCACACGACAGGATAAAACACCCAGAGGAT
TGACAGGAAGACGAGCAGACTGACATAGGAGCTATGGTACTCGGGGCTTTTCTTCAGATCGTCTTTCCAA
GTGGCGTTATACATCCCGTATGTCAGGACTGCCTGCATCACACATCCAGCGATAAAGTACACCCATTTGA
ACTTGTGTTCATCCTCGAAGTCGCCCAGAATACCAAACACGATCATGAAAATGTCTGCGCCGATGACCCA
AGAAATCATCACTCCGCCCATCTTGGTCATGACGATGAGATCGAGCAGGAGCAGTGGTGTGGTCAGCACC
CAGTTAATATATCTTGCGTAGACCACCTGCCTTTCACCATTCATTGTCAGGTCCTGGTAGTTCACGGCCA
TTGCATAGTAAGCGGTAGCGGCGATAGTGCAGATGGCAATGTTGATATAGTATGCGCTCTTCAGCTCTGA
AGGCCGAAAGTGCACAGCCACTCCAAAAGCAATAGCAGCAGCAGCCATAATAGCAAAGACAATCCACTGT
GCAATCATGCCGGTCTCGGTTTCCACGTCAGCCATGGGACCGGGGTTTTCTTCCACGTCTCCTGCTTGCT
TTAACAGAGAGAAGTTCGTGGCTCCGGAGCCCCTGCCGAACATTCTGATGTTGACCTCGTCGTTGGGGGG
GGCATTCTTCTCGTGGTTCAGTCCGAAGGGGTCGTCGGCCTCAGGCTTCTCCTGGCCAGGGAGGCAAGCC
GGGTCCCACTTTCCCTCGAGCACTCCCCAGGCGGTGGACCACAGGATCACGCCGTAGGTGTTCTTGCACA
GGCCGTCGGCGAGCAGATACAGGATGGCGCTCACGTTCTCGTGGATCACGCACACGCCGGTGGGGGAAAT
CAGCCACACGATGGGGAACATGGTCCAGGCGATGAAGAAGATCAGCCTCAGCATCTTGATCCTCACCACC
ACCTTCTGGGCCAGAGGGGTGCCCACGGACTCGAAGCCGTACAGTCCCACCTGGAAGATGGTGAACACCA
CGCTGTATTCGAAGACCAGGCAGGTAGCGCCGAAGAAGAAGAACAGCCACTTCATGTACTCGGCGGGGGA
GATGGTAGCGGTAATGCCCATCACCACCCTGATAATGCTGGCGGCCTGGGCGATGGGGTTCAGAGGGATG
CTCTTGTACTTCACCAGAGCCATGTTGGAGATCTGGCCCAGCATAATGGGGCATGTGCACAGCCAGCTGG
CCATCCTGGACCAGGGAAAGAACCTGCCGTCCCTCATCTGCAGTGTGCCATTGCCGGTGCTGGCCAGGGC
GTATGTGATGGACTCCACGAAGGGCAGGTACACGCTCTCCCAGGGCACCTTGGGGGCCCTGCTGATCATG
AAGATGGTCTGGCATCCGCTCACCACGGCCCACACCAGCTGCAGCAGGCTCACGAAGGTGCTGTCGATCC
TGCTCATGTTGTAGCACTCTGTGTGGGTGCTGGCCCACTCGCCGTACACGACCTGGGAGGCCATGGTGGC
GCTAGCATAACTTCGTATAAAGTATCCTATACGAAGTTATTTGCCTTAACCCAGAAATTATCACTGTTAT
TCTTTAGAATGGTGCAAAGAATAACTTCGTATAATGTATGCTATACGAAGTTATGAATTCCGCTCGAGAT
AATCAACCTCTGGATTACAAAATTTGTGAAAGATTGACTGGTATTCTTAACTATGTTGCTCCTTTTACGC
TATGTGGATACGCTGCTTTAATGCCTTTGTATCATGCTATTGCTTCCCGTATGGCTTTCATTTTCTCCTC
CTTGTATAAATCCTGGTTAGTTCTTGCCACGGCGGAACTCATCGCCGCCTGCCTTGCCCGCTGCTGGACA
GGGGCTCGGCTGTTGGGCACTGACAATTCCGTGGTGTTTATTTGTGAAATTTGTGATGCTATTGCTTTAT
TTGTAACCATCTAGCTTTATTTGTGAAATTTGTGATGCTATTGCTTTATTTGTAACCATTATAAGCTGCA
ATAAACAAGTTAACAACAACAATTGCATTCATTTTATGTTTCAGGTTCAGGGGGAGATGTGGGAGGTTTT
TTAAAGCGGCCGCAGGAACCCCTAGTGATGGAGTTGGCCACTCCCTCTCTGCGCGCTCGCTCGCTCACTG
AGGCCGGGCGACCAAAGGTCGCCCGACGCCCGGGCTTTGCCCGGGCGGCCTCAGTGAGCGAGCGAGCGCG
CAGCTGCCTGCAGGGGCGCCTGATGCGGTATTTTCTCCTTACGCATCTGTGCGGTATTTCACACCGCATA
[95 nt withheld, positions 4411-4505]
T
[46 nt withheld, positions 4507-4552]
C
[141 nt withheld, positions 4554-4694]
CCTTTGACGTTGGAGTCCACGTTCTTT
[37 nt withheld, positions 4722-4758]
ACTCTATCTCGGGCTATTCTTTTGATTTATAAGGGATTTTGCCGATTTCGGTCTATTGGTTAAAAAATGA
GCTGATTTAACAAAAATTTAACGCGAATTTTAACAAAATATTAACGTTTACAATTTTATGGTGCACTCTC
AGTACAATCTGCTCTGATGCCGCATAGTTAAGCCAGCCCCGACACCCGCCAACACCCGCTGACGCGCCCT
GACGGGCTTGTCTGCTCCCGGCATCCGCTTACAGACAAGCTGTGACCGTCTCCGGGAGCTGCATGTGTCA
GAGGTTTTCACCGTCATCACCGAAACGCGCGAGACGAAAGGGCCTCGTGATACGCCTATTTTTATAGGTT
AATGTCATGATAATAATGGTTTCTTAGACGTCAGGTGGCACTTTTCGGGGAAATGTGCGCGGAACCCCTA
TTTGTTTATTTTTCTAAATACATTCAAATATGTATCCGCTCATGAGACAATAACCCTGATAAATGCTTCA
ATAATATTGAAAAAGGAAGAGTATGAGTATTCAACATTTCCGTGTCGCCCTTATTCCCTTTTTTGCGGCA
TTTTGCCTTCCTGTTTTTGCTCACCCAGAAACGCTGGTGAAAGTAAAAGATGCTGAAGATCAGTTGGGTG
CACGAGTGGGTTACATCGAACTGGATCTCAACAGCGGTAAGATCCTTGAGAGTTTTCGCCCCGAAGAACG
TTTTCCAATGATGAGCACTTTTAAAGTTCTGCTATGTGGCGCGGTATTATCCCGTATTGACGCCGGGCAA
GAGCAACTCGGTCGCCGCATACACTATTCTCAGAATGACTTGGTTGAGTACTCACCAGTCACAGAAAAGC
ATCTTACGGATGGCATGACAGTAAGAGAATTATGCAGTGCTGCCATAACCATGAGTGATAACACTGCGGC
CAACTTACTTCTGACAACGATCGGAGGACCGAAGGAGCTAACCGCTTTTTTGCACAACATGGGGGATCAT
GTAACTCGCCTTGATCGTTGGGAACCGGAGCTGAATGAAGCCATACCAAACGACGAGCGTGACACCACGA
TGCCTGTAGCAATGGCAACAACGTTGCGCAAACTATTAACTGGCGAACTACTTACTCTAGCTTCCCGGCA
ACAATTAATAGACTGGATGGAGGCGGATAAAGTTGCAGGACCACTTCTGCGCTCGGCCCTTCCGGCTGGC
TGGTTTATTGCTGATAAATCTGGAGCCGGTGAGCGTGGGTCTCGCGGTATCATTGCAGCACTGGGGCCAG
ATGGTAAGCCCTCCCGTATCGTAGTTATCTACACGACGGGGAGTCAGGCAACTATGGATGAACGAAATAG
ACAGATCGCTGAGATAGGTGCCTCACTGATTAAGCATTGGTAACTGTCAGACCAAGTTTACTCATATATA
CTTTAGATTGATTTAAAACTTCATTTTTAATTTAAAAGGATCTAGGTGAAGATCCTTTTTGATAATCTCA
TGACCAAAATCCCTTAACGTGAGTTTTCGTTCCACTGAGCGTCAGACCCCGTAGAAAAGATCAAAGGATC
TTCTTGAGATCCTTTTTTTCTGCGCGTAATCTGCTGCTTGCAAACAAAAAAACCACCGCTACCAGCGGTG
GTTTGTTTGCCGGATCAAGAGCTACCAACTCTTTTTCCGAAGGTAACTGGCTTCAGCAGAGCGCAGATAC
CAAATACTGTTCTTCTAGTGTAGCCGTAGTTAGGCCACCACTTCAAGAACTCTGTAGCACCGCCTACATA
CCTCGCTCTGCTAATCCTGTTACCAGTGGCTGCTGCCAGTGGCGATAAGTCGTGTCTTACCGGGTTGGAC
TCAAGACGATAGTTACCGGATAAGGCGCAGCGGTCGGGCTGAACGGGGGGTTCGTGCACACAGCCCAGCT
TGGAGCGAACGACCTACACCGAACTGAGATACCTACAGCGTGAGCTATGAGAAAGCGCCACGCTTCCCGA
AGGGAGAAAGGCGGACAGGTATCCGGTAAGCGGCAGGGTCGGAACAGGAGAGCGCACGAGGGAGCTTCCA
GGGGGAAACGCCTGGTATCTTTATAGTCCTGTCGGGTTTCGCCACCTCTGACTTGAGCGTCGATTTTTGT
GATGCTCGTCAGGGGGGCGGAGCCTATGGAAAAACGCCAGCAACGCGGCCTTTTTACGGTTCCTGGCCTT
TTGCTGGCCTTTTGCTCACATGT
